>Addgene plasmid #78607 | pZac2.1 EFs-SaCas9-U6-Sa DMDR7-U6-SaDMDL2 | depositor partial sequence | sequence record 148033 | ITR to ITR
TAATTAAGGCCTTAATTAGGCTGCGCGCTCGCTCGCTCACTGAGGCCGCCCGGGCAAAGCCCGGGCGTCG
GGCGACCTTTGGTCGCCCGGCCTCAGTGAGCGAGCGAGCGCGCAGAGAGGGAGTGGCCAACTCCATCACT
AGGGGTTCCTTGTAGTTAATGATTAACCCGCCATGCTACTTATCTACGAATTCGAGCTCGGTACCCGGCT
CCGGTGCCCGTCAGTGGGCAGAGCGCACATCGCCCACAGTCCCCGAGAAGTTGGGGGGAGGGGTCGGCAA
TTGATCCGGTGCCTAGAGAAGGTGGCGCGGGGTAAACTGGGAAAGTGATGTCGTGTACTGGCTCCGCCTT
TTTCCCGAGGGTGGGGGAGAACCGTATATAAGTGCAGTAGTCGCCGTGAACGTTCTTTTTCGCAACGGGT
TTGCCGCCAGAACACAGGACCGGTTCTAGAGCGCTGCCACCATGAAAAGGAACTACATTCTGGGGCTGGA
CATCGGGATTACAAGCGTGGGGTATGGGATTATTGACTATGAAACAAGGGACGTGATCGACGCAGGCGTC
AGACTGTTCAAGGAGGCCAACGTGGAAAACAATGAGGGACGGAGAAGCAAGAGGGGAGCCAGGCGCCTGA
AACGACGGAGAAGGCACAGAATCCAGAGGGTGAAGAAACTGCTGTTCGATTACAACCTGCTGACCGACCA
TTCTGAGCTGAGTGGAATTAATCCTTATGAAGCCAGGGTGAAAGGCCTGAGTCAGAAGCTGTCAGAGGAA
GAGTTTTCCGCAGCTCTGCTGCACCTGGCTAAGCGCCGAGGAGTGCATAACGTCAATGAGGTGGAAGAGG
ACACCGGCAACGAGCTGTCTACAAAGGAACAGATCTCACGCAATAGCAAAGCTCTGGAAGAGAAGTATGT
CGCAGAGCTGCAGCTGGAACGGCTGAAGAAAGATGGCGAGGTGAGAGGGTCAATTAATAGGTTCAAGACA
AGCGACTACGTCAAAGAAGCCAAGCAGCTGCTGAAAGTGCAGAAGGCTTACCACCAGCTGGATCAGAGCT
TCATCGATACTTATATCGACCTGCTGGAGACTCGGAGAACCTACTATGAGGGACCAGGAGAAGGGAGCCC
CTTCGGATGGAAAGACATCAAGGAATGGTACGAGATGCTGATGGGACATTGCACCTATTTTCCAGAAGAG
CTGAGAAGCGTCAAGTATGCTTATAACGCAGATCTGTACAACGCCCTGAATGACCTGAACAACCTGGTCA
TCACCAGGGATGAAAACGAGAAACTGGAATACTATGAGAAGTTCCAGATCATCGAAAACGTGTTTAAGCA
GAAGAAAAAGCCTACACTGAAACAGATTGCTAAGGAGATCCTGGTCAACGAAGAGGACATCAAGGGCTAC
CGGGTGACAAGCACTGGAAAACCAGAGTTCACCAATCTGAAAGTGTATCACGATATTAAGGACATCACAG
CACGGAAAGAAATCATTGAGAACGCCGAACTGCTGGATCAGATTGCTAAGATCCTGACTATCTACCAGAG
CTCCGAGGACATCCAGGAAGAGCTGACTAACCTGAACAGCGAGCTGACCCAGGAAGAGATCGAACAGATT
AGTAATCTGAAGGGGTACACCGGAACACACAACCTGTCCCTGAAAGCTATCAATCTGATTCTGGATGAGC
TGTGGCATACAAACGACAATCAGATTGCAATCTTTAACCGGCTGAAGCTGGTCCCAAAAAAGGTGGACCT
GAGTCAGCAGAAAGAGATCCCAACCACACTGGTGGACGATTTCATTCTGTCACCCGTGGTCAAGCGGAGC
TTCATCCAGAGCATCAAAGTGATCAACGCCATCATCAAGAAGTACGGCCTGCCCAATGATATCATTATCG
AGCTGGCTAGGGAGAAGAACAGCAAGGACGCACAGAAGATGATCAATGAGATGCAGAAACGAAACCGGCA
GACCAATGAACGCATTGAAGAGATTATCCGAACTACCGGGAAAGAGAACGCAAAGTACCTGATTGAAAAA
ATCAAGCTGCACGATATGCAGGAGGGAAAGTGTCTGTATTCTCTGGAGGCCATCCCCCTGGAGGACCTGC
TGAACAATCCATTCAACTACGAGGTCGATCATATTATCCCCAGAAGCGTGTCCTTCGACAATTCCTTTAA
CAACAAGGTGCTGGTCAAGCAGGAAGAGAACTCTAAAAAGGGCAATAGGACTCCTTTCCAGTACCTGTCT
AGTTCAGATTCCAAGATCTCTTACGAAACCTTTAAAAAGCACATTCTGAATCTGGCCAAAGGAAAGGGCC
GCATCAGCAAGACCAAAAAGGAGTACCTGCTGGAAGAGCGGGACATCAACAGATTCTCCGTCCAGAAGGA
TTTTATTAACCGGAATCTGGTGGACACAAGATACGCTACTCGCGGCCTGATGAATCTGCTGCGATCCTAT
TTCCGGGTGAACAATCTGGATGTGAAAGTCAAGTCCATCAACGGCGGGTTCACATCTTTTCTGAGGCGCA
AATGGAAGTTTAAAAAGGAGCGCAACAAAGGGTACAAGCACCATGCCGAAGATGCTCTGATTATCGCAAA
TGCCGACTTCATCTTTAAGGAGTGGAAAAAGCTGGACAAAGCCAAGAAAGTGATGGAGAACCAGATGTTC
GAAGAGAAGCAGGCCGAATCTATGCCCGAAATCGAGACAGAACAGGAGTACAAGGAGATTTTCATCACTC
CTCACCAGATCAAGCATATCAAGGATTTCAAGGACTACAAGTACTCTCACCGGGTGGATAAAAAGCCCAA
CAGAGAGCTGATCAATGACACCCTGTATAGTACAAGAAAAGACGATAAGGGGAATACCCTGATTGTGAAC
AATCTGAACGGACTGTACGACAAAGATAATGACAAGCTGAAAAAGCTGATCAACAAAAGTCCCGAGAAGC
TGCTGATGTACCACCATGATCCTCAGACATATCAGAAACTGAAGCTGATTATGGAGCAGTACGGCGACGA
GAAGAACCCACTGTATAAGTACTATGAAGAGACTGGGAACTACCTGACCAAGTATAGCAAAAAGGATAAT
GGCCCCGTGATCAAGAAGATCAAGTACTATGGGAACAAGCTGAATGCCCATCTGGACATCACAGACGATT
ACCCTAACAGTCGCAACAAGGTGGTCAAGCTGTCACTGAAGCCATACAGATTCGATGTCTATCTGGACAA
CGGCGTGTATAAATTTGTGACTGTCAAGAATCTGGATGTCATCAAAAAGGAGAACTACTATGAAGTGAAT
AGCAAGTGCTACGAAGAGGCTAAAAAGCTGAAAAAGATTAGCAACCAGGCAGAGTTCATCGCCTCCTTTT
ACAACAACGACCTGATTAAGATCAATGGCGAACTGTATAGGGTCATCGGGGTGAACAATGATCTGCTGAA
CCGCATTGAAGTGAATATGATTGACATCACTTACCGAGAGTATCTGGAAAACATGAATGATAAGCGCCCC
CCTCGAATTATCAAAACAATTGCCTCTAAGACTCAGAGTATCAAAAAGTACTCAACCGACATTCTGGGAA
ACCTGTATGAGGTGAAGAGCAAAAAGCACCCTCAGATTATCAAAAAGGGCGACCCCAAGAAGAAGAGGAA
GGTTGATCCAAAAAAGAAGAGAAAGGTAGATCCCAAGAAAAAAAGAAAAGTCGGATCCTACCCATACGAT
GTTCCAGATTACGCTTAAGAATTCAACTTGTTTATTGCAGCTTATAATGGTTACAAATAAAGCAATAGCA
TCACAAATTTCACAAATAAAGCATTTTTTTCACTGCATTCTAGTTGTGGTTTGTCCAAACTCATCAATGT
ATCTTAGGTACCGAGGGCCTATTTCCCATGATTCCTTCATATTTGCATATACGATACAAGGCTGTTAGAG
AGATAATTAGAATTAATTTGACTGTAAACACAAAGATATTAGTACAAAATACGTGACGTAGAAAGTAATA
ATTTCTTGGGTAGTTTGCAGTTTTAAAATTATGTTTTAAAATGGACTATCATATGCTTACCGTAACTTGA
AAGTATTTCGATTTCTTGGCTTTATATATCTTGTGGAAAGGACGAAACACCGCAGTAATGTGTCATACCT
TCGTTTAAGTACTCTGTGCTGGAAACAGCACAGAATCTACTTAAACAAGGCAAAATGCCGTGTTTATCTC
GTCAACTTGTTGGCGAGATTTTTTTCCGCGGGAGGGCCTATTTCCCATGATTCCTTCATATTTGCATATA
CGATACAAGGCTGTTAGAGAGATAATTAGAATTAATTTGACTGTAAACACAAAGATATTAGTACAAAATA
CGTGACGTAGAAAGTAATAATTTCTTGGGTAGTTTGCAGTTTTAAAATTATGTTTTAAAATGGACTATCA
TATGCTTACCGTAACTTGAAAGTATTTCGATTTCTTGGCTTTATATATCTTGTGGAAAGGACGAAACACC
GATATAATAGAAATTATTCATGTTTAAGTACTCTGTGCTGGAAACAGCACAGAATCTACTTAAACAAGGC
AAAATGCCGTGTTTATCTCGTCAACTTGTTGGCGAGATTTTTTTGGGGATCCTCTAGAGTCGAGTAGATA
AGTAGCATGGCGGGTTAATCATTAACTACAAGGAACCCCTAGTGATGGAGTTGGCCACTCCCTCTCTGCG
CGCTCGCTCGCTCACTGAGGCCGGGCGACCAAAGGTCGCCCGACGCCCGGGCTTTGCCCGGGCGGCCTCA
GTGAGCGAGCGAGCGCGCAGCCTTAAT
