>Addgene plasmid #78607 | pZac2.1 EFs-SaCas9-U6-Sa DMDR7-U6-SaDMDL2 | addgene partial sequence | sequence record 150675 | EBV-rev 5'-GTGGTTTGTCCAAACTCATC-3'
CCATGATTCCTTCATATTTGCATATACGATACAAGGCTGTTAGAGAGATAATTAGAATTAATTTGACTGT
AAACACAAAGATATTAGTACAAAATACGTGACGTAGAAAGTAATAATTTCTTGGGTAGTTTGCAGTTTTA
AAATTATGTTTTAAAATGGACTATCATATGCTTACCGTAACTTGAAAGTATTTCGATTTCTTGGCTTTAT
ATATCTTGTGGAAAGGACGAAACACCGCAGTAATGTGTCATACCTTCGTTTAAGTACTCTGTGCTGGAAA
CAGCACAGAATCTACTTAAACAAGGCAAAATGCCGTGTTTATCTCGTCAACTTGTTGGCGAGATTTTTTT
CCGCGGGAGGGCCTATTTCCCATGATTCCTTCATATTTGCATATACGATACAAGGCTGTTAGAGAGATAA
TTAGAATTAATTTGACTGTAAACACAAAGATATTAGTACAAAATACGTGACGTAGAAAGTAATAATTTCT
TGGGTAGTTTGCAGTTTTAAAATTATGTTTTAAAATGGACTATCATATGCTTACCGTAACTTGAAAGTAT
TTCGATTTCTTGGCTTTATATATCTTGTGGAAAGGACGAAACACCGATATAATAGAAATTATTCATGTTT
AAGTACTCTGTGCTGGAAACAGCACAGAATCTACTTAAACAAGGCAAAATGCCGTGTTTATCTCGTCAAC
TTGTTGGCGAGATTTTTTTGGGGATCCTCTAGAGTCGAGTAGATAAGTAGCATGGCGGGTTAATCATTAA
CTACAAGGAACCCCTAGTGATGGAGTTGGCCACTCCCTCTCTGCGCGC
