>Addgene plasmid #78607 | pZac2.1 EFs-SaCas9-U6-Sa DMDR7-U6-SaDMDL2 | addgene partial sequence | sequence record 150676 | EF1a-F_alt 5'-gccgtgaacgttctttttc-3'
CGGTTCTAGAGCGCTGCCACCATGAAAAGGAACTACATTCTGGGGCTGGACATCGGGATTACAAGCGTGG
GGTATGGGATTATTGACTATGAAACAAGGGACGTGATCGACGCAGGCGTCAGACTGTTCAAGGAGGCCAA
CGTGGAAAACAATGAGGGACGGAGAAGCAAGAGGGGAGCCAGGCGCCTGAAACGACGGAGAAGGCACAGA
ATCCAGAGGGTGAAGAAACTGCTGTTCGATTACAACCTGCTGACCGACCATTCTGAGCTGAGTGGAATTA
ATCCTTATGAAGCCAGGGTGAAAGGCCTGAGTCAGAAGCTGTCAGAGGAAGAGTTTTCCGCAGCTCTGCT
GCACCTGGCTAAGCGCCGAGGAGTGCATAACGTCAATGAGGTGGAAGAGGACACCGGCAACGAGCTGTCT
ACAAAGGAACAGATCTCACGCAATAGCAAAGCTCTGGAAGAGAAGTATGTCGCAGAGCTGCAGCTGGAAC
GGCTGAAGAAAGATGGCGAGGTGAGAGGGTCAATTAATAGGTTCAAGACAAGCGACTACGTCAAAGAAGC
CAAGCAGCTGCTGAAAGTGCAGAAGGCTTACCACCAGCTGGATCAGAGCTTCATCGATACTTATATCGAC
CTGCTGGAGACTCGGAGAACCTACTATGAGGGACCAGGAGAAGGGAGCCCCTTCGGATGGAAAGACATCA
AGGAATGGTACGAGATGCTGATGGGACATTGCACCTATTTTCCAGAAGAGCTGAGAAGCGTCAAGTATGC
TTATAACGCAGATCTGTACAACGCCCTGAATGACCTGAACAACCTGGTCATCACCAGGGATGAAA
