[The description below was written by a language model from this plasmid's Addgene catalogue record.]
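Description:
pZac2.1 EFs-SaCas9-U6-Sa DMDR7-U6-SaDMDL2 is an all-in-one AAV CRISPR vector of about 7.6 kb, built on the pZac2.1 AAV transfer backbone for mammalian expression. It is propagated in bacteria under ampicillin selection; the record lists a recombination-deficient cloning strain, a common choice for AAV plasmids because their inverted terminal repeats tend to be unstable. No feature table is provided, so the ITRs, polyadenylation signal, nuclear localisation signals and bacterial origin are not individually documented here.

The synthetic insert, roughly 4.4 kb and assembled by Gibson cloning, combines three expression units. A short form of the EF1α promoter (EFs) drives Staphylococcus aureus Cas9 carrying a C-terminal HA epitope tag for detection. SaCas9 is considerably smaller than the commonly used S. pyogenes enzyme, and together with the compact promoter this allows the nuclease and its guides to fit within the limited packaging capacity of a single AAV genome. Two separate U6 (RNA polymerase III) promoters each express an SaCas9-compatible guide RNA, named DMDR7 and DMDL2, which target introns 22 and 23 of the Dmd (dystrophin) gene.

Because the two guides cut in the introns flanking exon 23, simultaneous cleavage is expected to excise that exon from the genome. According to the associated publication title, the construct was used for in vivo gene editing in dystrophic mouse muscle and muscle stem cells, so its typical application is packaging into AAV particles for delivery of a complete Dmd-editing system from a single vector.
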