Addgene plasmid #78607: pZac2.1 EFs-SaCas9-U6-Sa DMDR7-U6-SaDMDL2
Purpose: A single vector AAV-Cas9 system containing SaCas9 under EFs promoter, gRNAs targeting Dmd introns 22 and 23
Depositing lab: Amy Wagers. Depositing organization: Harvard University. Publication: In vivo gene editing in dystrophic mouse muscle and muscle stem cells. Tabebordbar M, Zhu K, Cheng JK, Chew WL, Widrick JJ, Yan WX, Maesner C, Wu EY, Xiao R, Ran FA, Cong L, Zhang F, Vandenberghe LH, Church GM, Wagers AJ. Science. 2016 Jan 22;351(6271):407-11. doi: 10.1126/science.aad5177. Epub 2015 Dec 31. PubMed 26721686.
Backbone
  Vector backbone: pZac2.1
  Total vector size (bp): 7581
  Vector type: Mammalian Expression, AAV, CRISPR
Growth in bacteria
  Bacterial resistance: Ampicillin, 100 μg/mL
  Growth temperature: 30°C
  Growth strain: NEB Stable
  Copy number: Unknown
Gene/Insert
  Gene/Insert name: EFs-SaCas9-U6-Sa DMDR7-U6-SaDMDL2
  Species: Synthetic
  Insert size (bp): 4418
  Promoter: EF1a-short; U6
  Tag / fusion protein: HA tag (C terminal on insert)
  Cloning method: Gibson Cloning
  Sequencing primers: 5′ GAATTCGAGCTCGGTACCC; 3′ TCGACTCTAGAGGATCCCC
Resource information
  A portion of this plasmid was derived from a plasmid made by: SaCas9 from Feng Zhang at Broad Institute.
Terms and licenses: Academic/Nonprofit Terms; Industry Terms: Not Available to Industry
Depositor comments: gRNA targeting sequences: CAGTAATGTGTCATACCTTC; ATATAATAGAAATTATTCAT
How to cite: pZac2.1 EFs-SaCas9-U6-Sa DMDR7-U6-SaDMDL2 was a gift from Amy Wagers (Addgene plasmid # 78607 ; http://n2t.net/addgene:78607 ; RRID:Addgene_78607)
